Addgene plasmid #109075: NK587
Purpose: Reporter gene expression in S. rosetta
Depositing lab: Nicole King. Depositing organization: University of California, Berkeley. Publication: Transfection of choanoflagellates illuminates their cell biology and the ancestry of animal septins. Booth DS, Szmidt-Middleton H, King N. Mol Biol Cell. 2018 Dec 1;29(25):3026-3038. doi: 10.1091/mbc.E18-08-0514. Epub 2018 Oct 3. PubMed 30281390.
Backbone
  Vector backbone: pDSB_0027
  Vector type: Choanoflagellate Expression
Growth in bacteria
  Bacterial resistance: Ampicillin, 100 μg/mL
  Growth temperature: 37°C
  Growth strain: DH5alpha
  Copy number: High Copy
Gene/Insert
  Gene/Insert name: nanoluc (alt name: pAct-Nanoluc)
  Species: Synthetic
  Cloning method: Restriction Enzyme; 5′ cloning site unknown (unknown if destroyed); 3′ cloning site unknown (unknown if destroyed)
Terms and licenses: Academic/Nonprofit Terms; Industry Terms: Not Available to Industry
Depositor comments: pDSB_0028 . Please visit https://www.biorxiv.org/content/early/2018/06/09/343111 for bioRxiv preprint.
How to cite: NK587 was a gift from Nicole King (Addgene plasmid # 109075 ; http://n2t.net/addgene:109075 ; RRID:Addgene_109075)
