[The description below was written by a language model from this plasmid's Addgene catalogue record and pLannotate feature annotations shown in this document.]
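Description:
NK587 (also recorded as pDSB_0028, alternative name pAct-Nanoluc) is a 4.1 kb choanoflagellate expression plasmid built on the pDSB_0027 backbone and intended for reporter gene expression in Salpingoeca rosetta. It is propagated in E. coli as a high-copy plasmid through a ColE1/pUC-type origin and selected with ampicillin through a β-lactamase gene driven by its own bla promoter. The backbone appears to be pUC-derived. The annotation picks up the CAP binding site, lac promoter and lac operator, along with fragments of lacI, lacZα, the pUC18/19 multiple cloning site, bom and rop. These are cloning-vector remnants rather than functional parts of the reporter cassette.

The payload is a synthetic nanoluc coding sequence. The feature table detects it as a fragment matching the catalytic subunit of the Oplophorus gracilirostris luciferase, the deep-sea shrimp enzyme from which NanoLuc was engineered. Just upstream, and slightly overlapping the start of the luciferase match, is a short fragment with homology to actin. Together with the "pAct" alternative name, this suggests that the reporter is driven by actin gene regulatory sequence that extends into the first codons of actin. However, the record does not explicitly annotate the promoter, its species of origin or any 3′ untranslated or terminator region, and the unannotated stretches flanking the luciferase are where such elements would presumably lie. The cloning sites used are also not recorded.

The construct provides a sensitive luminescent readout of gene expression after DNA delivery, which fits its origin in work establishing transfection of choanoflagellates.
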