Features (pLannotate 1.2.2; 13 found; start..end, strand, type, name):
     98..202     +  promoter       AmpR promoter: bla
    203..1063    +  CDS            AmpR: β-lactamase; bla; confers resistance to ampicillin, carbenicillin, and related antibiotics
   1234..1822    +  rep_origin     ori: high-copy-number ColE1/pMB1/pBR322/pUC origin of replication
   2005..2097    +  CDS            lacI (fragment): lac repressor; lacI; The lac repressor binds to the lac operator to inhibit transcription in E. coli. This inhibition can be relieved by adding lactose or isopropyl-β-D-thiogalactopyranoside (IPTG).
   2110..2131    +  protein_bind   CAP binding site: CAP binding activates transcription in the presence of cAMP. E. coli catabolite activator protein
   2146..2176    +  promoter       lac promoter: promoter for the E. coli lac operon
   2184..2200    +  protein_bind   lac operator: The lac repressor binds to the lac operator to inhibit transcription in E. coli. This inhibition can be relieved by adding lactose or isopropyl-β-D-thiogalactopyranoside (IPTG). lac repressor encoded by lacI
   2899..2961    +  CDS            ACT_FUCVE (fragment): Experimental evidence at transcript level: Swiss-Prot protein existence level 2. Essential component of cell cytoskeleton; plays an important role in cytoplasmic streaming, cell shape determination, cell division, organelle movement and extension growth. From Fucus vesiculosus (Bladder wrack).
   2953..3492    +  CDS            LUCI_OPLGR (fragment): Experimental evidence at protein level: Swiss-Prot protein existence level 1. Catalytic subunit of oplophorus-luciferin 2-monooxygenase. Oxidoreductase that converts coelenterazine (the oplophorus luciferin) to coelenteramide under emission of blue light with a maximum at 454 nm. Is also active with bisdeoxycoelenterazine. From Oplophorus gracilirostris (Luminous shrimp).
   3697..3729    -  misc_feature   MCS (fragment): pUC18/19 multiple cloning site
   3726..3883    +  CDS            lacZα (fragment): LacZα fragment of β-galactosidase; lacZ fragment
   3889..3988    -  misc_feature   bom (fragment): basis of mobility region from pBR322
   4090..3       -  CDS            rop (fragment) (across the origin): Rop protein, which maintains plasmids at low copy number; rop
>Addgene plasmid #109075 | NK587 | addgene full sequence | sequence record 210268 | Addgene NGS Result
GAGACGAAAGGGCCTCGTGATACGCCTATTTTTATAGGTTAATGTCATGATAATAATGGTTTCTTAGACG
TCAGGTGGCACTTTTCGGGGAAATGTGCGCGGAACCCCTATTTGTTTATTTTTCTAAATACATTCAAATA
TGTATCCGCTCATGAGACAATAACCCTGATAAATGCTTCAATAATATTGAAAAAGGAAGAGTATGAGTAT
TCAACATTTCCGTGTCGCCCTTATTCCCTTTTTTGCGGCATTTTGCCTTCCTGTTTTTGCTCACCCAGAA
ACGCTGGTGAAAGTAAAAGATGCTGAAGATCAGTTGGGTGCACGAGTGGGTTACATCGAACTGGATCTCA
ACAGCGGTAAGATCCTTGAGAGTTTTCGCCCCGAAGAACGTTTTCCAATGATGAGCACTTTTAAAGTTCT
GCTATGTGGCGCGGTATTATCCCGTATTGACGCCGGGCAAGAGCAACTCGGTCGCCGCATACACTATTCT
CAGAATGACTTGGTTGAGTACTCACCAGTCACAGAAAAGCATCTTACGGATGGCATGACAGTAAGAGAAT
TATGCAGTGCTGCCATAACCATGAGTGATAACACTGCGGCCAACTTACTTCTGACAACGATCGGAGGACC
GAAGGAGCTAACCGCTTTTTTGCACAACATGGGGGATCATGTAACTCGCCTTGATCGTTGGGAACCGGAG
CTGAATGAAGCCATACCAAACGACGAGCGTGACACCACGATGCCTGTAGCAATGGCAACAACGTTGCGCA
AACTATTAACTGGCGAACTACTTACTCTAGCTTCCCGGCAACAATTAATAGACTGGATGGAGGCGGATAA
AGTTGCAGGACCACTTCTGCGCTCGGCCCTTCCGGCTGGCTGGTTTATTGCTGATAAATCTGGAGCCGGT
GAGCGTGGGTCTCGCGGTATCATTGCAGCACTGGGGCCAGATGGTAAGCCCTCCCGTATCGTAGTTATCT
ACACGACGGGGAGTCAGGCAACTATGGATGAACGAAATAGACAGATCGCTGAGATAGGTGCCTCACTGAT
TAAGCATTGGTAACTGTCAGACCAAGTTTACTCATATATACTTTAGATTGATTTAAAACTTCATTTTTAA
TTTAAAAGGATCTAGGTGAAGATCCTTTTTGATAATCTCATGACCAAAATCCCTTAACGTGAGTTTTCGT
TCCACTGAGCGTCAGACCCCGTAGAAAAGATCAAAGGATCTTCTTGAGATCCTTTTTTTCTGCGCGTAAT
CTGCTGCTTGCAAACAAAAAAACCACCGCTACCAGCGGTGGTTTGTTTGCCGGATCAAGAGCTACCAACT
CTTTTTCCGAAGGTAACTGGCTTCAGCAGAGCGCAGATACCAAATACTGTTCTTCTAGTGTAGCCGTAGT
TAGGCCACCACTTCAAGAACTCTGTAGCACCGCCTACATACCTCGCTCTGCTAATCCTGTTACCAGTGGC
TGCTGCCAGTGGCGATAAGTCGTGTCTTACCGGGTTGGACTCAAGACGATAGTTACCGGATAAGGCGCAG
CGGTCGGGCTGAACGGGGGGTTCGTGCACACAGCCCAGCTTGGAGCGAACGACCTACACCGAACTGAGAT
ACCTACAGCGTGAGCTATGAGAAAGCGCCACGCTTCCCGAAGGGAGAAAGGCGGACAGGTATCCGGTAAG
CGGCAGGGTCGGAACAGGAGAGCGCACGAGGGAGCTTCCAGGGGGAAACGCCTGGTATCTTTATAGTCCT
GTCGGGTTTCGCCACCTCTGACTTGAGCGTCGATTTTTGTGATGCTCGTCAGGGGGGCGGAGCCTATGGA
AAAACGCCAGCAACGCGGCCTTTTTACGGTTCCTGGCCTTTTGCTGGCCTTTTGCTCACATGTTCTTTCC
TGCGTTATCCCCTGATTCTGTGGATAACCGTATTACCGCCTTTGAGTGAGCTGATACCGCTCGCCGCAGC
CGAACGACCGAGCGCAGCGAGTCAGTGAGCGAGGAAGCGGAAGAGCGCCCAATACGCAAACCGCCTCTCC
CCGCGCGTTGGCCGATTCATTAATGCAGCTGGCACGACAGGTTTCCCGACTGGAAAGCGGGCAGTGAGCG
CAACGCAATTAATGTGAGTTAGCTCACTCATTAGGCACCCCAGGCTTTACACTTTATGCTTCCGGCTCGT
ATGTTGTGTGGAATTGTGAGCGGATAACAATTTCACACAGGAAACAGCTATGACCATGATTACGCCAAGC
TTGTAACAAACTGCCCTGCACCTCGTCTGCCACCTCGGTTGCCACCTTGTCCTCGTTCCCCACCACCTTG
TCCTCGTCCGCTGCCAGCATCGCGATCAGCGTGCTTGCGCTTGGCGCTGCTGCTGCCGGACTTCCCGTTA
TCGGCCATACTTTTTGTGGTGTTTCCAGGCGAGATGCGCTGTTGGCAAAGCAAAATGGCAAAACGGCCTT
TGCCACACGCCATCCTCGCCTCACCTCGACGTGCGGCTTTCCTAAACAGGAAACCTGACGAAACGAATTG
AGCGCATTGGCACACGTGTGCTGTGCGCTTTGTGTCGCTGCATGCTATCCACCACGCACCACCCAATCAG
TCCAACTGTGACGTGTCACGCCATGGCGAAAAAGCGGCGAGAGCGCCAAAGCAAACGCCAAACAAAAACC
AAAGAAGAGCAAACGCAGCGAACTGATGTGAGACAAGGGGGCGGTGCAATGCGTCACTGAACGTGCAAAA
GCCAAAAACAACCAAGAAGCAGCTGCACAACACAACAACAACAACAACAACAACAACACCTTGTTGTCGC
AGCTCTACGTTTGGCATTTTCCTGTTGTTCTCTCTTGCGATCAGTCCGTGTCTCTTTTCTCCCCCTTTTC
CCAGACCACAACCACAAAACAACCAGCCATGGGTGACGAGGATGTTGCTGCTCTCGTTGTTGACAACGGC
TCCGGCATGTGCAAGGCCGGCTCTGGTGGCTCTGGTGGCATGGTCTTCACCCTCGAGGACTTCGTCGGCG
ACTGGCGCCAGACCGCTGGTTACAACCTCGACCAGGTCCTCGAGCAGGGCGGCGTCTCCTCCCTCTTCCA
GAACCTCGGCGTCTCCGTCACCCCCATCCAGCGCATCGTCCTCTCCGGCGAGAACGGCCTCAAGATCGAC
ATCCACGTCATCATCCCCTACGAGGGCCTCTCCGGCGACCAGATGGGCCAGATCGAGAAGATCTTCAAGG
TCGTCTACCCCGTCGACGACCACCACTTCAAGGTCATCCTCCACTACGGCACCCTCGTCATCGACGGCGT
CACCCCCAACATGATCGACTACTTCGGCCGCCCCTACGAGGGCATCGCCGTCTTCGACGGCAAGAAGATC
ACCGTCACCGGCACCCTCTGGAACGGCAACAAGATCATCGACGAGCGCCTCATCAACCCCGACGGCTCCC
TCCTCTTCCGCGTCACCATCAACGGCGTCACCGGCTGGCGCCTCTGCGAGCGCATCCTCGCTTAAGCGCC
TCGTTGGTCATTGCCACCTTGTTGCCTCTTTTGCTGTTGTCCTCGTGTCGACGCGTGCCACGTGCGCTTG
TTGTGAGTTGATTCTGCTTCTTGTGCACGTCATGCCGAGCCCTTGGGCCCCGCAATAAACCCACTATGCC
AGTGTAACTATCCTTCCCCCCAATGTATAACTGTGACGATCAATGAGCGGTGCCCGTCTAGAGGATCCCC
GGGTACCGAGCTCGAATTCACTGGCCGTCGTTTTACAACGTCGTGACTGGGAAAACCCTGGCGTTACCCA
ACTTAATCGCCTTGCAGCACATCCCCCTTTCGCCAGCTGGCGTAATAGCGAAGAGGCCCGCACCGATCGC
CCTTCCCAACAGTTGCGCAGCCTGAATGGCGAATGGCGCCTGATGCGGTATTTTCTCCTTACGCATCTGT
GCGGTATTTCACACCGCATATGGTGCACTCTCAGTACAATCTGCTCTGATGCCGCATAGTTAAGCCAGCC
CCGACACCCGCCAACACCCGCTGACGCGCCCTGACGGGCTTGTCTGCTCCCGGCATCCGCTTACAGACAA
GCTGTGACCGTCTCCGGGAGCTGCATGTGTCAGAGGTTTTCACCGTCATCACCGAAACGCGC
